>Addgene plasmid #114928 | FEI2 X041_pECIA14 | addgene full sequence | sequence record 238694 | Addgene NGS Result
GTCTAAGAAACCATTATTATCATGACATTAACCTATAAAAATAGGCGTATCACGAGGCCCTTTCGTCTCG
CGCGTTTCGGTGATGACGGTGAAAACCTCTGACACATGCAGCTCCCGGAGACGGTCACAGCTTGTCTGTA
AGCGGATGCCGGGAGCAGACAAGCCCGTCAGGGCGCGTCAGCGGGTGTTGGCGGGTGTCGGGGCTGGCTT
AACTATGCGGCATCAGAGCAGATTGTACTGAGAGTGCACCATATGCGGTGTGAAATACCGCACAGATGCG
TAAGGAGAAAATACCGCATCAGGCGCCATTCGCCATTCAGGCTGCGCAACTGTTGGGAAGGGCGATCGGT
GCGGGCCTCTTCGCTATTACGCCAGCTGGCGAAAGGGGGATGTGCTGCAAGGCGATTAAGTTGGGTAACG
CCAGGGTTTTCCCAGTCACGACGTTGTAAAACGACGGCCAGTGAATTAATTCGTTGCAGGACAGGATGTG
GTGCCCGATGTGACTAGCTCTTTGCTGCAGGCCGTCCTATCCTCTGGTTCCGATAAGAGACCCAGAACTC
CGGCCCCCCACCGCCCACCGCCACCCCCATACATATGTGGTACGCAAGTAAGAGTGCCTGCGCATGCCCC
ATGTGCCCCACCAAGAGCTTTGCATCCCATACAAGTCCCCAAAGTGGAGAACCGAACCAATTCTTCGCGG
GCAGAACAAAAGCTTCTGCACACGTCTCCACTCGAATTTGGAGCCGGCCGGCGTGTGCAAAAGAGGTGAA
TCGAACGAAAGACCCGTGTGTAAAGCCGCGTTTCCAAAATGTATAAAACCGAGAGCATCTGGCCAATGTG
CATCAGTTGTGGTCAGCAGCAAAATCAAGTGAATCATCTCAGTGCAACTAAAGGGGGGATCCGATCTCAA
TATGAAGTTATGCATATTACTGGCCGTCGTGGCCTTTGTTGGCCTCTCGCTCGGGAATGAAGCAATTAGT
CCTGATGGTGAGGCGCTTTTGAGTTTTAGAAATGGAGTTTTGGCTTCTGATGGTGTTATTGGTCTGTGGA
GACCAGAGGATCCTGATCCATGTAACTGGAAAGGAGTGACCTGTGATGCAAAAACAAAAAGAGTTATAGC
CTTGAGTCTTACTTATCACAAATTAAGGGGACCTTTACCCCCTGAGCTTGGAAAGCTGGATCAGTTAAGG
CTTTTAATGCTTCACAACAATGCGTTATATCAATCAATACCTGCCTCATTGGGAAATTGCACGGCATTAG
AGGGAATATACTTGCAGAATAATTACATCACTGGGACAATCCCAAGTGAAATAGGAAACCTGTCCGGGCT
GAAAAACCTGGACCTCTCAAACAACAATCTCAATGGAGCTATCCCTGCTTCACTTGGGCAGTTGAAAAGG
CTTACTAAATTCAATGTCTCAAACAATTTCCTGGTGGGAAAAATACCTTCTGACGGCCTACTCGCTAGAC
TCTCGAGGGACTCCTTCAACGGAAATCGTAACTTGTGTGGAAAACAAATCGATATTGTGTGCAATGACAG
TGGAAATTCTACAGCTTCTGGGTCTCCAACAGGCCAAGGAGGTAATAACCCTAAACTGGAGGTGCTGTTC
CAGGGACCAAGCGGCAATCCCGGCGGCGATCTGGCCCCCCAGATGCTGCGCGAGCTGCAGGAGACCAATG
CCGCCCTGCAGGACGTGCGCGAGCTGCTGCGCCACCGCGTGAAGGAGATCACCTTCCTGAAGAACACCGT
GATGGAGTGCGACGCCTGCGGCATGCAGCCCTCTAGAGGCTCCGGCTCCATCATCCCAGTTGAGGAGGAG
AACCCGGACTTCTGGAACCGCGAGGCAGCCGAGGCCCTGGGTGCCGCCAAGAAGCTGCAGCCTGCACAGA
CAGCCGCCAAGAACCTCATCATCTTCCTGGGCGATGGGATGGGGGTGTCTACGGTGACAGCTGCCAGGAT
CCTAAAAGGGCAGAAGAAGGACAAACTGGGGCCTGAGATACCCCTGGCCATGGACCGCTTCCCATATGTG
GCTCTGTCCAAGACATACAATGTAGACAAACATGTGCCAGACAGTGGAGCCACAGCCACGGCCTACCTGT
GCGGGGTCAAGGGCAACTTCCAGACCATTGGCTTGAGTGCAGCCGCCCGCTTTAACCAGTGCAACACGAC
ACGCGGCAACGAGGTCATCTCCGTGATGAATCGGGCCAAGAAAGCAGGGAAGTCAGTGGGAGTGGTAACC
ACCACACGAGTGCAGCACGCCTCGCCAGCCGGCACCTACGCCCACACGGTGAACCGCAACTGGTACTCGG
ACGCCGACGTGCCTGCCTCGGCCCGCCAGGAGGGGTGCCAGGACATCGCTACGCAGCTCATCTCCAACAT
GGACATTGACGTGATCCTAGGTGGAGGCCGAAAGTACATGTTTCGCATGGGAACCCCAGACCCTGAGTAC
CCAGATGACTACAGCCAAGGTGGGACCAGGCTGGACGGGAAGAATCTGGTGCAGGAATGGCTGGCGAAGC
GCCAGGGTGCCCGGTATGTGTGGAACCGCACTGAGCTCATGCAGGCTTCCCTGGACCCGTCTGTGACCCA
TCTCATGGGTCTCTTTGAGCCTGGAGACATGAAATACGAGATCCACCGAGACTCCACACTGGACCCCTCC
CTGATGGAGATGACAGAGGCTGCCCTGCGCCTGCTGAGCAGGAACCCCCGCGGCTTCTTCCTCTTCGTGG
AGGGTGGTCGCATCGACCATGGTCATCATGAAAGCAGGGCTTACCGGGCACTGACTGAGACGATCATGTT
CGACGACGCCATTGAGAGGGCGGGCCAGCTCACCAGCGAGGAGGACACGCTGAGCCTCGTCACTGCCGAC
CACTCCCACGTCTTCTCCTTCGGAGGCTACCCCCTGCGAGGGAGCTCCATCTTCGGGCTGGCCCCTGGCA
AGGCCCGGGACAGGAAGGCCTACACGGTCCTCCTATACGGAAACGGTCCAGGCTATGTGCTCAAGGACGG
CGCCCGGCCGGATGTTACCGAGAGCGAGAGCGGGAGCCCCGAGTATCGGCAGCAGTCAGCAGTGCCCCTG
GACGAAGAGACCCACGCAGGCGAGGACGTGGCGGTGTTCGCGCGCGGCCCGCAGGCGCACCTGGTTCACG
GCGTGCAGGAGCAGACCTTCATAGCGCACGTCATGGCCTTCGCCGCCTGCCTGGAGCCCTACACCGCCTG
CGACCTGGCGCCCCCCGCCGGCACCACCGACGCCGCGCACCCGGGTTCTAGAGGAAGCACCTCCGGCGAT
AACGATTACAAGGATGATGATGATAAGGCCAGCGGCACCGGTCATCATCACCATCACCATTGAGTTTAAA
CCCGCTGATCAGCCTCGACTGTGCCTTCTAAGGCCTGAGCTCGCTGATCAGCCTCGATCGAGGATCCAGA
CATGATAAGATACATTGATGAGTTTGGACAAACCACAACTAGAATGCAGTGAAAAAAATGCTTTATTTGT
GAAATTTGTGATGCTATTGCTTTATTTGTAACCATTATAAGCTGCAATAAACAAGTTAACAACAACAATT
GCATTCATTTTATGTTTCAGGTTCAGGGGGAGGTGTGGGAGGTTTTTTAAAGCAAGTAAAACCTCTACAA
ATGTGGTATGGCTGATTATGATCAGTCGACCTGCAGGCATGCAAGCTTGGCGTAATCATGGTCATAGCTG
TTTCCTGTGTGAAATTGTTATCCGCTCACAATTCCACACAACATACGAGCCGGAAGCATAAAGTGTAAAG
CCTGGGGTGCCTAATGAGTGAGCTAACTCACATTAATTGCGTTGCGCTCACTGCCCGCTTTCCAGTCGGG
AAACCTGTCGTGCCAGCTGCATTAATGAATCGGCCAACGCGCGGGGAGAGGCGGTTTGCGTATTGGGCGC
TCTTCCGCTTCCTCGCTCACTGACTCGCTGCGCTCGGTCGTTCGGCTGCGGCGAGCGGTATCAGCTCACT
CAAAGGCGGTAATACGGTTATCCACAGAATCAGGGGATAACGCAGGAAAGAACATGTGAGCAAAAGGCCA
GCAAAAGGCCAGGAACCGTAAAAAGGCCGCGTTGCTGGCGTTTTTCCATAGGCTCCGCCCCCCTGACGAG
CATCACAAAAATCGACGCTCAAGTCAGAGGTGGCGAAACCCGACAGGACTATAAAGATACCAGGCGTTTC
CCCCTGGAAGCTCCCTCGTGCGCTCTCCTGTTCCGACCCTGCCGCTTACCGGATACCTGTCCGCCTTTCT
CCCTTCGGGAAGCGTGGCGCTTTCTCATAGCTCACGCTGTAGGTATCTCAGTTCGGTGTAGGTCGTTCGC
TCCAAGCTGGGCTGTGTGCACGAACCCCCCGTTCAGCCCGACCGCTGCGCCTTATCCGGTAACTATCGTC
TTGAGTCCAACCCGGTAAGACACGACTTATCGCCACTGGCAGCAGCCACTGGTAACAGGATTAGCAGAGC
GAGGTATGTAGGCGGTGCTACAGAGTTCTTGAAGTGGTGGCCTAACTACGGCTACACTAGAAGAACAGTA
TTTGGTATCTGCGCTCTGCTGAAGCCAGTTACCTTCGGAAAAAGAGTTGGTAGCTCTTGATCCGGCAAAC
AAACCACCGCTGGTAGCGGTGGTTTTTTTGTTTGCAAGCAGCAGATTACGCGCAGAAAAAAAGGATCTCA
AGAAGATCCTTTGATCTTTTCTACGGGGTCTGACGCTCAGTGGAACGAAAACTCACGTTAAGGGATTTTG
GTCATGAGATTATCAAAAAGGATCTTCACCTAGATCCTTTTAAATTAAAAATGAAGTTTTAAATCAATCT
AAAGTATATATGAGTAAACTTGGTCTGACAGTTACCAATGCTTAATCAGTGAGGCACCTATCTCAGCGAT
CTGTCTATTTCGTTCATCCATAGTTGCCTGACTCCCCGTCGTGTAGATAACTACGATACGGGAGGGCTTA
CCATCTGGCCCCAGTGCTGCAATGATACCGCGAGACCCACGCTCACCGGCTCCAGATTTATCAGCAATAA
ACCAGCCAGCCGGAAGGGCCGAGCGCAGAAGTGGTCCTGCAACTTTATCCGCCTCCATCCAGTCTATTAA
TTGTTGCCGGGAAGCTAGAGTAAGTAGTTCGCCAGTTAATAGTTTGCGCAACGTTGTTGCCATTGCTACA
GGCATCGTGGTGTCACGCTCGTCGTTTGGTATGGCTTCATTCAGCTCCGGTTCCCAACGATCAAGGCGAG
TTACATGATCCCCCATGTTGTGCAAAAAAGCGGTTAGCTCCTTCGGTCCTCCGATCGTTGTCAGAAGTAA
GTTGGCCGCAGTGTTATCACTCATGGTTATGGCAGCACTGCATAATTCTCTTACTGTCATGCCATCCGTA
AGATGCTTTTCTGTGACTGGTGAGTACTCAACCAAGTCATTCTGAGAATAGTGTATGCGGCGACCGAGTT
GCTCTTGCCCGGCGTCAATACGGGATAATACCGCGCCACATAGCAGAACTTTAAAAGTGCTCATCATTGG
AAAACGTTCTTCGGGGCGAAAACTCTCAAGGATCTTACCGCTGTTGAGATCCAGTTCGATGTAACCCACT
CGTGCACCCAACTGATCTTCAGCATCTTTTACTTTCACCAGCGTTTCTGGGTGAGCAAAAACAGGAAGGC
AAAATGCCGCAAAAAAGGGAATAAGGGCGACACGGAAATGTTGAATACTCATACTCTTCCTTTTTCAATA
TTATTGAAGCATTTATCAGGGTTATTGTCTCATGAGCGGATACATATTTGAATGTATTTAGAAAAATAAA
CAAATAGGGGTTCCGCGCACATTTCCCCGAAAAGTGCCACCTGAC
Features (pLannotate 1.2.2; 19 found; start..end, strand, type, name):
     67..102     +  CDS            rop (fragment): Rop protein, which maintains plasmids at low copy number; rop
    204..303     +  misc_feature   bom (fragment): basis of mobility region from pBR322
    309..466     -  CDS            lacZα (fragment): LacZα fragment of β-galactosidase; lacZ fragment
    468..894     +  promoter       MT promoter: Drosophila metallothionein promoter
    912..965     +  sig_peptide    BiP signal sequence: Drosophila BiP signal sequence
    912..1595    +  CDS            FEI2 (fragment): FEI2_ARATH - Experimental evidence at protein level: Swiss-Prot protein existence level 1. Involved in the signaling pathway that regulates cell wall function, including cellulose biosynthesis, likely via an 1- aminocyclopropane-1-carboxylic acid (ACC)-mediated signal (a precursor of ethylene). From Arabidopsis thaliana (Mouse-ear cress).
   1632..1811    +  CDS            Comp (fragment): COMP_RAT - Experimental evidence at protein level: Swiss-Prot protein existence level 1. May play a role in the structural integrity of cartilage via its interaction with other extracellular matrix proteins such as the collagens and fibronectin. Can mediate the interaction of chondrocytes with the cartilage extracellular matrix through interaction with cell surface integrin receptors. Could play a role in the pathogenesis of osteoarthritis. Potent suppressor of apoptosis in both primary chondrocytes and transformed cells. Suppresses apoptosis by blocking the activation of caspase-3 and by indu
   1799..3251    +  CDS            SEAP (fragment): secreted alkaline phosphatase from human placenta The natural enzyme has a C-terminal transmembrane sequence that is replaced by a GPI anchor.
   3288..3317    +  CDS            2xFLAG (fragment): two tandem FLAG® epitope tags
   3423..3557    -  polyA_signal   SV40 poly(A) signal: SV40 polyadenylation signal
   3580..3664    -  CDS            large T antigen (fragment): large T antigen from SV40 (simian virus 40)
   3664..3688    +  misc_feature   MCS (fragment): pUC18/19 multiple cloning site
   3725..3741    -  protein_bind   lac operator: The lac repressor binds to the lac operator to inhibit transcription in E. coli. This inhibition can be relieved by adding lactose or isopropyl-β-D-thiogalactopyranoside (IPTG). lac repressor encoded by lacI
   3749..3779    -  promoter       lac promoter: promoter for the E. coli lac operon
   3794..3815    -  protein_bind   CAP binding site: CAP binding activates transcription in the presence of cAMP. E. coli catabolite activator protein
   3828..3920    -  CDS            lacI (fragment): lac repressor; lacI; The lac repressor binds to the lac operator to inhibit transcription in E. coli. This inhibition can be relieved by adding lactose or isopropyl-β-D-thiogalactopyranoside (IPTG).
   4103..4691    -  rep_origin     ori: high-copy-number ColE1/pMB1/pBR322/pUC origin of replication
   4862..5722    -  CDS            AmpR: β-lactamase; bla; confers resistance to ampicillin, carbenicillin, and related antibiotics
   5723..5827    -  promoter       AmpR promoter: bla
