[The description below was written by a language model from this plasmid's Addgene catalogue record and pLannotate feature annotations shown in this document.]
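Description:
FEI2 X041_pECIA14 is an insect-cell expression plasmid built on the pECIA14 backbone and designed for secreted protein production in Drosophila cell culture. It is maintained in E. coli as a high-copy plasmid through a ColE1/pUC-type origin and selected with ampicillin via the β-lactamase gene. The backbone also carries non-functional remnants of pUC/pBR322-derived elements (fragments of rop, bom, lacZα and lacI, plus the lac promoter and operator). No selection marker for insect cells is annotated.

The expression cassette is driven by the Drosophila metallothionein promoter, which is induced by copper sulfate. It encodes a Drosophila BiP signal peptide that directs the product into the secretory pathway, followed by the extracellular domain of the Arabidopsis thaliana leucine-rich repeat receptor kinase FEI2 (AT2G35620), inserted by ligation-independent cloning. At its C-terminus the ectodomain is fused to the pentamerising coiled-coil helix of rat COMP, human placental alkaline phosphatase, a FLAG epitope and, according to the depositor, a hexahistidine tag (not separately annotated in the feature table). An SV40 polyadenylation signal lies downstream of the cassette, though it is annotated on the opposite strand.

This is the "prey" format of an extracellular interaction assay and is meant to be paired with the corresponding bait vector, FEI2 X041_pECIA2. COMP-mediated pentamerisation raises the avidity of the secreted ectodomain, so that weak receptor–receptor contacts can be detected, while alkaline phosphatase provides an enzymatic readout of binding. The FLAG and His tags allow detection or purification. The plasmid belongs to a collection used to map interactions among the extracellular domains of Arabidopsis LRR receptor kinases.
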