Addgene plasmid #114928: FEI2 X041_pECIA14
Purpose: Prey vector FEI2 X041_pECIA14 should be used with bait vector FEI2 X041_pECIA2.
Depositing lab: Youssef Belkhadir. Depositing organization: Gregor Mendel Institute of Molecular Plant Biology. Publication: An extracellular network of Arabidopsis leucine-rich repeat receptor kinases. Smakowska-Luzan E, Mott GA, Parys K, Stegmann M, Howton TC, Layeghifard M, Neuhold J, Lehner A, Kong J, Grunwald K, Weinberger N, Satbhai SB, Mayer D, Busch W, Madalinski M, Stolt-Bergner P, Provart NJ, Mukhtar MS, Zipfel C, Desveaux D, Guttman DS, Belkhadir Y. Nature. 2018 Jan 18;553(7688):342-346. doi: 10.1038/nature25184. Epub 2018 Jan 10. PubMed 29320478.
Backbone
  Vector backbone: pECIA14
  Backbone manufacturer: Chris Garcia (Addgene plasmid # 47051)
  Vector type: Insect Expression
Growth in bacteria
  Bacterial resistance: Ampicillin, 100 μg/mL
  Growth temperature: 37°C
  Growth strain: DH5alpha
  Copy number: High Copy
Gene/Insert
  Gene/Insert name: AT2G35620
  Species: A. thaliana (mustard weed)
  Promoter: Metallothionein (Copper-Inducible)
  Cloning method: Ligation Independent Cloning
Terms and licenses: Academic/Nonprofit Terms; Industry Terms: Not Available to Industry
Depositor comments: Plasmid for secreted expression in Drosophila cell culture by induction via CuSO4. Insert is an extracellular domain of indicated LRR-RK, C-terminally tagged with Pentameric rat COMP helix, Alkaline Phosphatase (human, placental), Flag, and hexahistidine tags. Insert Protein Sequence: NEAISPDGEALLSFRNGVLASDGVIGLWRPEDPDPCNWKGVTCDAKTKRVIALSLTYHKLRGPLPPELGKLDQLRLLMLHNNALYQSIPASLGNCTALEGIYLQNNYITGTIPSEIGNLSGLKNLDLSNNNLNGAIPASLGQLKRLTKFNVSNNFLVGKIPSDGLLARLSRDSFNGNRNLCGKQIDIVCNDSGNSTASGSPTGQGGNNPK
How to cite: FEI2 X041_pECIA14 was a gift from Youssef Belkhadir (Addgene plasmid # 114928 ; http://n2t.net/addgene:114928 ; RRID:Addgene_114928)
